>Addgene plasmid #37199 | pCMV-RosaR4 KKR mutations | depositor full sequence | sequence record 46757 | pCMV-RosaR4 KKR mutations sequence 5918 bps
TTCGAGCTCGCCCGAATTGATTATTGACAGTTATTAATAGTAATCATTACGGGGTCATTAGTTCATAGCC
CATATATGGAGTTCCGCGTTACATAACTTACGGTAAATGGCCCGCCTGGCTGACCGCCCAACGACCCCCG
CCCATTGACGTCAATAATGACGTATGTTCCCATAGTAACGCCAATAGGGACTTTCCATTGACGTCAATGG
GTGGAGTATTTACGGTAAACTGCCCACTTGGCAGTACATCAAGTGTATCATATGCCAAGTACGCCCCCTA
TTGACGTCAATGACGGTAAATGGCCCGCCTGGCATTATGCCCAGTACATGACCTTATGGGACTTTCCTAC
TTGGCAGTACATCTACGTATTAGTCATCGCTATTACCATGGTGATGCGGTTTTGGCAGTACATCAATGGG
CGTGGATAGCGGTTTGACTCACGGGGATTTCCAAGTCTCCACCCCATTGACGTCAATGGGAGTTTGTTTT
GGCACCAAAATCAACGGGACTTTCCAAAATGTCGTAACAACTCCGCCCCATTGACGCAAATGGGCGGTAG
GCGTGTACGGTGGGAGGTCTATATAAGCAGAGCTCGTTTAGTGAACCGTCAGATCGCCTGGAGACGCCAT
CCACGCTGTTTTGACCTCCATAGAAGACACCGGGACCGATCCAGCCTCCGCGGCCGGGAACGGTGCATTG
GAACGCGGATTCCCCGTGCCAAGAGTGACGTAAGTACCGCCTATAGAGTCTATAGGCCCACCCCCTTGGC
TTCGTTAGAACGCGGCTACAATTAATACATAACCTTATGTATCATACACATACGATTTAGGTGACACTAT
AGAATAACATCCACTTTGCCTTTCTCTCCACAGGTGTCCACTCCCAGGTCCAACTGCACCTCGGTTCTAT
CGATTGACATGTACCCATACGATGTCCCAGACTACGCGAATTCCCCTGGGATCCCAGGCATGGGGCCCAA
AAAGAAACGCAAAGTTGGGCGCCTCGAGCCCGGGGAGAAACCATACAAATGCCCCGAGTGTGGAAAGTCA
TTTAGTGATCCAGGCGCATTAGTAAGACATCAGCGGACACATACCGGGGAGAAACCTTATAAATGCCCAG
AATGCGGGAAATCGTTCAGTCAAAGAGCACATTTAGAAAGACATCAACGGACCCACACCGGGGAGAAGCC
ATACAAGTGTCCCGAATGCGGGAAGTCATTCTCCAGAAGTGACGATTTAGTAAGACATCAGCGCACGCAC
ACCGGGGAAAAGCCATATAAATGCCCCGAGTGCGGCAAATCATTCAGCAGAAGCGACCACCTGACCACCC
ACCAGCGCACCCATACCGGTGCGGCCGCCCGCGCCCTGGTGAAGAGCGAGCTGGAGGAGAAGAAGTCCGA
GCTGCGGCACAAGCTGAAGTACGTGCCCCACGAGTACATCGAGCTGATCGAGATCGCCAGGAACCCCACC
CAGGACCGCATCCTGGAGATGAAGGTGATGGAGTTCTTCATGAAGGTGTACGGCTACAGGGGAGAGCACC
TGGGCGGAAGCAGAAAGCCTGACGGCGCCATCTATACAGTGGGCAGCCCCATCGATTACGGCGTGATCGT
GGACACAAAGGCCTACAGCGGCGGCTACAATCTGCCTATCGGCCAGGCCGACGAGATGCAGAGATACGTG
AAGGAGAACCAGACCCGGAATAAGCACATCAACCCCAACGAGTGGTGGAAGGTGTACCCTAGCAGCGTGA
CCGAGTTCAAGTTCCTGTTCGTGAGCGGCCACTTCAAGGGCAACTACAAGGCCCAGCTGACCAGGCTGAA
CCGCAAAACCAACTGCAATGGCGCCGTGCTGAGCGTGGAGGAGCTGCTGATCGGCGGCGAGATGATCAAA
GCCGGCACCCTGACACTGGAGGAGGTGCGGCGCAAGTTCAACAACGGCGAGATCAACTTCTGATTATAAC
TAATCTAGAGTCGACCTGCAGAAGCTTGGCCGCCATGGCCCAACTTGTTTATTGCAGCTTATAATGGTTA
CAAATAAAGCAATAGCATCACAAATTTCACAAATAAAGCATTTTTTTCACTGCATTCTAGTTGTGGTTTG
TCCAAACTCATCAATGTATCTTATCATGTCTGGATCGGGAATTAATTCGGCGCAGCACCATGGCCTCATG
GCCCAACTTGTTTATTGCAGCTTATAATGGTTACAAATAAAGCAATAGCATCACAAATTTCACAAATAAA
GCATTTTTTTCACTGCATTCTAGTTGTGGTTTGTCCAAACTCATCAATGTATCTTATCATGTCTGGATCG
ATCGGGAATTAATTCGGCGCAGCACCATGGCCTGAAATAACCTCTGAAAGAGGAACTTGGTTAGGTACCT
TCTGAGGCGGAAAGAACCAGCTGTGGAATGTGTGTCAGTTAGGGTGTGGAAAGTCCCCAGGCTCCCCAGC
AGGCAGAAGTATGCAAAGCATGCATCTCAATTAGTCAGCAACCAGGTGTGGAAAGTCCCCAGGCTCCCCA
GCAGGCAGAAGTATGCAAAGCATGCATCTCAATTAGTCAGCAACCATAGTCCCGCCCCTAACTCCGCCCA
TCCCGCCCCTAACTCCGCCCAGTTCCGCCCATTCTCCGCCCCATGGCTGACTAATTTTTTTTATTTATGC
AGAGGCCGAGGCCGCCTCGGCCTCTGAGCTATTCCAGAAGTAGTGAGGAGGCTTTTTTGGAGGCCTAGGC
ATTTGCAAAAAGCTGTTAACAGCTTGGCACTGGCCGTCGTTTTACAACGTCGTGACTGGGAAAACCCTGG
CGTTACCCAACTTAATCGCCTTGCAGCACATCCCCCCTTCGCCAGCTGGCGTAATAGCGAAGAGGCCCGC
ACCGATCGCCCTTCCCAACAGTTGCGTAGCCTGAATGGCGAATGGCGCCTGATGCGGTATTTTCTCCTTA
CGCATCTGTGCGGTATTTCACACCGCATA
[142 nt withheld, positions 2970-3111]
C
[141 nt withheld, positions 3113-3253]
CCTTTGACGTTGGAGTCCACGTTCTTT
[37 nt withheld, positions 3281-3317]
ACCCTATCTCGGGCTATTCTTTTGATTTATAAGGGATTTTGCCGATTTCGGCCTATTGGTTAAAAAATGA
GCTGATTTAACAAAAATTTAACGCGAATTTTAACAAAATATTAACGTTTACAATTTTATGGTGCACTCTC
AGTACAATCTGCTCTGATGCCGCATAGTTAAGCCAACTCCGCTATCGCTACGTGACTGGGTCATGGCTGC
GCCCCGACACCCGCCAACACCCGCTGACGCGCCCTGACGGGCTTGTCTGCTCCCGGCATCCGCTTACAGA
CAAGCTGTGACCGTCTCCGGGAGCTGCATGTGTCAGAGGTTTTCACCGTCATCACCGAAACGCGCGAGGC
AGTATTCTTGAAGACGAAAGGGCCTCGTGATACGCCTATTTTTATAGGTTAATGTCATGATAATAATGGT
TTCTTAGACGTCAGGTGGCACTTTTCGGGGAAATGTGCGCGGAACCCCTATTTGTTTATTTTTCTAAATA
CATTCAAATATGTATCCGCTCATGAGACAATAACCCTGATAAATGCTTCAATAATATTGAAAAAGGAAGA
GTATGAGTATTCAACATTTCCGTGTCGCCCTTATTCCCTTTTTTGCGGCATTTTGCCTTCCTGTTTTTGC
TCACCCAGAAACGCTGGTGAAAGTAAAAGATGCTGAAGATCAGTTGGGTGCACGAGTGGGTTACATCGAA
CTGGATCTCAACAGCGGTAAGATCCTTTGAGAGTTTTCGCCCCGAAGAACGTTTTCCAATGATGAGCACT
TTTAAAGTTCTGCTATGTGGCGCGGTATTATCCCGTGATGACGCCGGGCAAGAGCAACTCGGTCGCCGCA
TACACTATTCTCAGAATGACTTGGTTGAGTACTCACCAGTCACAGAAAAGCATCTTACGGATGGCATGAC
AGTAAGAGAATTATGCAGTGCTGCCATAACCATGAGTGATAACACTGCGGCCAACTTACTTCTGACAACG
ATCGGAGGACCGAAGGAGCTAACCGCTTTTTTGCACAACATGGGGGATCATGTAACTCGCCTTGATCGTT
GGGAACCGGAGCTGAATGAAGCCATACCAAACGACGAGCGTGACACCACGATGCCAGCAGCAATGGCAAC
AACGTTGCGCAAACTATTAACTGGCGAACTACTTACTCTAGCTTCCCGGCAACAATTAATAGACTGGATG
GAGGCGGATAAAGTTGCAGGACCACTTCTGCGCTCGGCCCTTCCGGCTGGCTGGTTTATTGCTGATAAAT
CTGGAGCCGGTGAGCGTGGGTCTCGCGGTATCATTGCAGCACTGGGGCCAGATGGTAAGCCCTCCCGTAT
CGTAGTTATCTACACGACGGGGAGTCAGGCAACTATGGATGAACGAAATAGACAGATCGCTGAGATAGGT
GCCTCACTGATTAAGCATTGGTAACTGTCAGACCAAGTTTACTCATATATACTTTAGATTGATTTAAAAC
TTCATTTTTAATTTAAAAGGATCTAGGTGAAGATCCTTTTTGATAATCTCATGACCAAAATCCCTTAACG
TGAGTTTTCGTTCCACTGAGCGTCAGACCCCGTAGAAAAGATCAAAGGATCTTCTTCAGATCCTTTTTTT
CTGCGCGTAATCTGCTGCTTGCAAACAAAAAAACCACCGCTACCAGCGGTGGTTTGTTTGCCGGATCAAG
AGCTACCAACTCTTTTTCCGAAGGTAACTGGCTTCAGCAGAGCGCAGATACCAAATACTGTCCTTCTAGT
GTAGCCGTAGTTAGGCCACCACTTCAAGAACTCTGTAGCACCGCCTACATACCTCGCTCTGCTAATCCTG
TTACCAGTGGCTGCTGCCAGTGGCGATAAGTCGTGTCTTACCGGGTTGGACTCAAGACGATAGTTACCGG
ATAAGGCGCAGCGGTCGGGCTGAACGGGGGGTTCGTGCACACAGCCCAGCTTGGAGCGAACGACCTACAC
CGAACTGAGATACCTACAGCGTGAGCATTGAGAAAGCGCCACGCTTCCCGAAGGGAGAAAGGCGGACAGG
TATCCGGTAAGCGGCAGGGTCGGAACAGGAGAGCGCACGAGGGAGCTTCCAGGGGGAAACGCCTGGTATC
TTTATAGTCCTGTCGGGTTTCGCCACCTCTGACTTGAGCGTCGATTTTTGTGATGCTCGTCAGGGGGGCG
GAGCCTATGGAAAAACGCCAGCAACGCGGCCTTTTTACGGTTCCTGGCCTTTTGCTGGCCTTTTGCTCAC
ATGTTCTTTCCTGCGTTATCCCCTGATTCTGTGGATAACCGTATTACCGCCTTTGAGTGAGCTGATACCG
CTCGCCGCAGCCGAACGACCGAGCGCAGCGAGTCAGTGAGCGAGGAAGCGGAAGAGCGCCCAATACGCAA
ACCGCCTCTCCCCGCGCGTTGGCCGATTCATTAATCCAGCTGGCACGACAGGTTTCCCGACTGGAAAGCG
GGCAGTGAGCGCAACGCAATTAATGTGAGTTACCTCACTCATTAGGCACCCCAGGCTTTACACTTTATGC
TTCCGGCTCGTATGTTGTGTGGAATTGTGAGCGGATAACAATTTCACACAGGAAACAGCTATGACCATGA
TTACGAATTAA
Features (pLannotate 1.2.2; 22 found; start..end, strand, type, name):
     87..390     +  enhancer       CMV enhancer: human cytomegalovirus immediate early enhancer
    391..594     +  promoter       CMV promoter: human cytomegalovirus (CMV) immediate early promoter
    730..773     +  intron         CMV intron (fragment): modified intron A from human cytomegalovirus
    825..843     +  promoter       SP6 promoter: promoter for bacteriophage SP6 RNA polymerase
    847..884     +  CDS            IgH signal sequence (fragment): signal sequence from the mouse immunoglobulin heavy chain variable region
    865..1095    +  CDS            Znf48 (fragment): ZNF48_MOUSE - Also known as Zfp48, Zfp553, Znf553. Experimental evidence at protein level: Swiss-Prot protein existence level 1. May be involved in transcriptional regulation. From Mus musculus (Mouse).
   1360..1950    +  CDS            fokIR (fragment): T2F1_PLAOK - Also known as rfoKI. Experimental evidence at protein level: Swiss-Prot protein existence level 1. Recognizes the double-stranded sequence 5'-GGATG-3'/3'-CATCC- 5' and cleaves respectively 14 bases after G-1 and 13 bases before C-1. From Planomicrobium okeanokoites (Planococcus okeanokoites) (Flavobacterium okeanokoites).
   1964..1981    +  misc_feature   MCS (fragment): pUC18/19 multiple cloning site
   2002..2136    +  polyA_signal   SV40 poly(A) signal: SV40 polyadenylation signal
   2175..2309    +  polyA_signal   SV40 poly(A) signal: SV40 polyadenylation signal
   2423..2720    +  promoter       SV40 promoter: SV40 enhancer and early promoter
   2758..2912    +  CDS            lacZα (fragment): LacZα fragment of β-galactosidase; lacZ fragment
   2918..2969    -  misc_feature   bom (fragment): basis of mobility region from pBR322
   2988..3368    +  rep_origin     M13 ori (sequence partly withheld): M13 bacteriophage origin of replication; arrow indicates direction of (+) strand synthesis
   3630..3669    -  CDS            rop (fragment): Rop protein, which maintains plasmids at low copy number; rop
   3775..3879    +  promoter       AmpR promoter: bla
   3880..4741    +  CDS            AmpR (fragment): β-lactamase; bla; confers resistance to ampicillin, carbenicillin, and related antibiotics
   4915..5500    +  rep_origin     ori: high-copy-number ColE1/pMB1/pBR322/pUC origin of replication
   5683..5775    +  CDS            lacI (fragment): lac repressor; lacI; The lac repressor binds to the lac operator to inhibit transcription in E. coli. This inhibition can be relieved by adding lactose or isopropyl-β-D-thiogalactopyranoside (IPTG).
   5788..5809    +  protein_bind   CAP binding site: CAP binding activates transcription in the presence of cAMP. E. coli catabolite activator protein
   5824..5854    +  promoter       lac promoter: promoter for the E. coli lac operon
   5862..5878    +  protein_bind   lac operator: The lac repressor binds to the lac operator to inhibit transcription in E. coli. This inhibition can be relieved by adding lactose or isopropyl-β-D-thiogalactopyranoside (IPTG). lac repressor encoded by lacI
