[The description below was written by a language model from this plasmid's Addgene catalogue record and pLannotate feature annotations shown in this document.]
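Description:
pCMV-RosaR4 KKR mutations is a 5,918 bp mammalian expression plasmid, built on a pCMV backbone, that encodes one half of an engineered zinc finger nuclease (ZFN) pair directed at the ROSA26 locus. It is propagated in E. coli through a high-copy ColE1/pUC-type origin with ampicillin selection (AmpR under its own bla promoter). The backbone also carries an M13 phage origin for single-stranded DNA production, along with remnants of lac regulatory elements and small lacZα, rop, bom and lacI fragments that appear to be cloning-vector leftovers. No mammalian selectable marker is annotated, although an SV40 enhancer/early promoter lies downstream of the expression cassette, so the plasmid appears suited to transient expression.

The payload is driven by the human CMV immediate early enhancer and promoter, followed by a fragment of CMV intron A and an SP6 promoter that also serves as a sequencing primer site. According to the record, the open reading frame begins with an HA epitope tag and an SV40 nuclear localization signal, followed by the RosaR4 zinc finger array fused to the FokI cleavage domain, and it is terminated by tandem SV40 polyadenylation signals. The automated annotation labels part of the zinc finger region as a mouse Znf48 fragment, and a short overlapping stretch as an IgH signal sequence. These most likely reflect sequence similarity rather than true identity.

The FokI domain carries E490K, I538K and H537R, the "KKR" substitutions. In general these create an obligate heterodimer nuclease that cleaves only when paired with a complementary variant on the partner ZFN, which reduces off-target homodimer cutting. The construct is used with its partner to introduce double-strand breaks for gene targeting at ROSA26. The exact target site is given in the depositor's supplementary material rather than here.
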