Addgene plasmid #37199: pCMV-RosaR4 KKR mutations
Depositing lab: Charles Gersbach. Depositing organization: Duke University. Publication: Gene targeting to the ROSA26 locus directed by engineered zinc finger nucleases. Perez-Pinera P, Ousterout DG, Brown MT, Gersbach CA. Nucleic Acids Res. 2012 Apr 1;40(8):3741-52. Epub 2011 Dec 14. 10.1093/nar/gkr1214 PubMed 22169954.
Backbone
  Vector backbone: pCMV
  Backbone manufacturer: David J. Segal (UC Davis)
  Total vector size (bp): 5918
  Vector type: Mammalian Expression ; ZFN expression
Growth in bacteria
  Bacterial resistance: Ampicillin, 100 μg/mL
  Growth temperature: 37°C
  Growth strain: DH5alpha
  Copy number: Unknown
Gene/Insert
  Gene/Insert name: FokI (fused to RosaR4 ZFN)
  Species: Flavobacterium okeanokoites
  Mutation: I538K, E490K, and H537R
  Promoter: CMV
  Tag / fusion protein: HA (N terminal on backbone); SV40 NLS (N terminal on backbone); ROSA26 eZFNs R4 (N terminal on insert)
  Cloning method: Unknown
  Sequencing primers: 5′ Sp6; 3′ pBABE 3
Terms and licenses: Academic/Nonprofit Terms; Industry Terms: Not Available to Industry
Depositor comments: ZFN details can be found on the attached pdf and in the original manuscript.
How to cite: pCMV-RosaR4 KKR mutations was a gift from Charles Gersbach (Addgene plasmid # 37199 ; http://n2t.net/addgene:37199 ; RRID:Addgene_37199)
