>Addgene plasmid #37199 | pCMV-RosaR4 KKR mutations | addgene partial sequence | sequence record 47998 | SP6 5'-ATTTAGGTGACACTATAG-3'
CTACGCGAATTCCCCTGGGATCCCAGGCATGGGGCCCAAAAAGAAACGCAAAGTTGGGCGCCTCGAGCCC
GGGGAGAAACCATACAAATGCCCCGAGTGTGGAAAGTCATTTAGTGATCCAGGCGCATTAGTAAGACATC
AGCGGACACATACCGGGGAGAAACCTTATAAATGCCCAGAATGCGGGAAATCGTTCAGTCAAAGAGCACA
TTTAGAAAGACATCAACGGACCCACACCGGGGAGAAGCCATACAAGTGTCCCGAATGCGGGAAGTCATTC
TCCAGAAGTGACGATTTAGTAAGACATCAGCGCACGCACACCGGGGAAAAGCCATATAAATGCCCCGAGT
GCGGCAAATCATTCAGCAGAAGCGACCACCTGACCACCCACCAGCGCACCCATACCGGTGCGGCCGCCCG
CGCCCTGGTGAAGAGCGAGCTGGAGGAGAAGAAGTCCGAGCTGCGGCACAAGCTGAAGTACGTGCCCCAC
GAGTACATCGAGCTGATCGAGATCGCCAGGAACCCCACCCAGGACCGCATCCTGGAGATGAA
