>Addgene plasmid #37199 | pCMV-RosaR4 KKR mutations | addgene partial sequence | sequence record 48000 | pBABE3 5'-ACCCTAACTGACACACATTCC-3'
CCTAACCAAGTTCCTCTTTCAGAGGTTATTTCAGGCCATGGTGCTGCGCCGAATTAATTCCCGATCCAGA
CATGATAAGATACATTGATGAGTTTGGACAAACCACAACTAGAATGCAGTGAAAAAAATGCTTTATTTGT
GAAATTTGTGATGCTATTGCTTTATTTGTAACCATTATAAGCTGCAATAAACAAGTTGGGCCATGGCGGC
CAAGCTTCTGCAGGTCGACTCTAGATTAGTTATAATCAGAAGTTGATCTCGCCGTTGTTGAACTTGCGCC
GCACCTCCTCCAGTGTCAGGGTGCCGGCTTTGATCATCTCGCCGCCGATCAGCAGCTCCTCCACGCTCAG
CACGGCGCCATTGCAGTTGGTTTTGCGGTTCAGCCTGGTCAGCTGGGCCTTGTAGTTGCCCTTGAAGTGG
CCGCTCACGAACAGGAACTTGAACTCGGTCACGCTGCTAGGGTACACCTTCCACCACTCGTTGGGGTTGA
TGTGCTTATTCCGGGTCTGGTTCTCCTTCACGTATCTCTGCATCTCGTCGGCCTGGCCGATAGGCAGATT
GTAGCCGCCGCTGTAGGCCTTTGTGTCCACGATCACGCCGTAATCGATGGGGCTGCCCACTGTATAGATG
GCGCCGTCAGGCTTTCTGCTTCCGCCCAGGTGCTCTCCCCTGTAGCCGTACACCTTCATGAAGAACTCCA
TCACCTTCATCTCCAGGATGCGGTCCTGGGTGGGGTTCCTGGCGATCTCGATCAGCTCGATGTACTCGTG
GGGCACGTACTTCAGCTTGTGCCGCAGCTCGGACTTCTTCTCCTCCAGCTCGCTCTT
