>Addgene plasmid #37199 | pCMV-RosaR4 KKR mutations | addgene partial sequence | sequence record 49576 | LNCX 5'-AGCTCGTTTAGTGAACCGTCAGATC-3'
TGACCTCCATAGAAGACACCGGGACCGATCCAGCCTCCGCGGCCGGGAACGGTGCATTGGAACGCGGATT
CCCCGTGCCAAGAGTGACGTAAGTACCGCCTATAGAGTCTATAGGCCCACCCCCTTGGCTTCGTTAGAAC
GCGGCTACAATTAATACATAACCTTATGTATCATACACATACGATTTAGGTGACACTATAGAATAACATC
CACTTTGCCTTTCTCTCCACAGGTGTCCACTCCCAGGTCCAACTGCACCTCGGTTCTATCGATTGACATG
TACCCATACGATGTCCCAGACTACGCGAATTCCCCTGGGATCCCAGGCATGGGG
